Addgene plasmid #161100: pDONR221-SLC16A1_STOP
Purpose: Gateway entry clone with codon-optimized ORF sequence for subcloning into custom expression vectors. Contains a STOP codon at the end of the codon-optimized ORF sequence.
Depositing lab: RESOLUTE Consortium & Giulio Superti-Furga. Depositing organization: CeMM Research Center for Molecular Medicine. Publication: The RESOLUTE consortium: unlocking SLC transporters for drug discovery. Superti-Furga G, Lackner D, Wiedmer T, Ingles-Prieto A, Barbosa B, Girardi E, Goldmann U, Gurtl B, Klavins K, Klimek C, Lindinger S, Lineiro-Retes E, Muller AC, Onstein S, Redinger G, Reil D, Sedlyarov V, Wolf G, Crawford M, Everley R, ... Steppan CM. Nat Rev Drug Discov. 2020 Jul;19(7):429-430. doi: 10.1038/d41573-020-00056-6. PubMed 32265506.
Backbone
  Vector backbone: pDONR221
  Backbone manufacturer: ThermoFisher Scientific
  Backbone size w/o insert (bp): 2550
  Vector type: Mammalian Expression
Growth in bacteria
  Bacterial resistance: Kanamycin, 50 μg/mL
  Growth temperature: 37°C
  Growth strain: NEB Stable
  Copy number: High Copy
Gene/Insert
  Gene/Insert name: SLC16A1 (alt name: MCT, MCT1)
  Species: H. sapiens (human)
  Insert size (bp): 1503
  Entrez Gene: SLC16A1 (a.k.a. HHF7, MCT, MCT1, MCT1D)
  Cloning method: Gateway Cloning
  Sequencing primers: 5′ M13-fwd; 3′ M13-rev
Terms and licenses: Academic/Nonprofit Terms; Industry Terms
Depositor comments: This plasmid contains a STOP codon at the end of the codon-optimized ORF. For the version of this plasmid that does not contain a STOP codon, please see Addgene plasmid 131934 For more information on the full Resolute plasmid collection, please see www.addgene.org/depositor-collections/re-solute/. Please provide your feedback on this plasmid to the RESOLUTE consortium by filling out their RESOLUTE repository feedback form: https://forms.office.com/Pages/ResponsePage.aspx?id=0e05yklzmkS7rjFGQL4N7z4feCLQvEJAmVcOCM_u885UN1JJRko0Ukg4TVQwNTZLOUxPQVJWT1NHUCQlQCN0PWcu
How to cite: pDONR221-SLC16A1_STOP was a gift from RESOLUTE Consortium & Giulio Superti-Furga (Addgene plasmid # 161100 ; http://n2t.net/addgene:161100 ; RRID:Addgene_161100)
