[The description below was written by a language model from this plasmid's Addgene catalogue record and pLannotate feature annotations shown in this document.]
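Description:
pDONR221-SLC16A1_STOP is a Gateway entry clone built on the pDONR221 backbone, carrying a codon-optimized open reading frame for human SLC16A1 (also known as MCT1), the proton-coupled monocarboxylate transporter that moves lactate, pyruvate, ketone bodies and related substrates across the plasma membrane. The sequenced plasmid is about 4.05 kb, with an insert of roughly 1.5 kb. It is maintained in E. coli at high copy through a ColE1/pUC-type origin and selected with kanamycin via an aminoglycoside phosphotransferase gene. Although the catalogue lists the vector type as mammalian expression, the feature table shows no eukaryotic promoter or polyadenylation signal, so the plasmid is a shuttle for the ORF rather than an expression construct in its own right.

The ORF is flanked by attL1 and attL2 sites, which recombine with the attR sites of a destination vector in an LR Clonase reaction and transfer the coding sequence directionally into an expression backbone of the user's choice. Because this version retains a stop codon at the end of the ORF, it suits native, untagged or N-terminally tagged expression; C-terminal fusions encoded by a destination vector would not be translated, and the depositor notes that a separate version without a stop codon exists for that purpose. Other annotated elements are standard backbone remnants: rrnB T1 and T2 terminators upstream of the cassette that insulate it from read-through transcription, a T7 promoter next to attL2 pointing back toward the insert, and short lacI and lacZα fragments. M13 forward and reverse priming sites are used for insert verification. The clone belongs to a consortium collection of solute carrier transporter ORFs assembled to support SLC research and drug discovery.
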