Features (pLannotate 1.2.2; 10 found; start..end, strand, type, name):
      1..100     +  protein_bind   attL1: mutant version of attL; recombination site for the Gateway® LR reaction LR Clonase™
    106..1605    +  CDS            SLC16A1: MOT1_HUMAN - Also known as MCT1. Experimental evidence at protein level: Swiss-Prot protein existence level 1. Proton-coupled monocarboxylate transporter. Catalyzes the rapid transport across the plasma membrane of many monocarboxylates such as lactate, pyruvate, branched-chain oxo acids derived from leucine, valine and isoleucine, and the ketone bodies acetoacetate, beta-hydroxybutyrate and acetate. Depending on the tissue and on cicumstances, mediates the import or export of lactic acid and ketone bodies. Required for normal nutrient assimilation, increase of white adipose tissue and body we
   1610..1709    -  protein_bind   attL2: mutant version of attL; recombination site for the Gateway® LR reaction LR Clonase™
   1727..1745    -  promoter       T7 promoter: promoter for bacteriophage T7 RNA polymerase
   1879..2688    +  CDS            KanR: aminoglycoside phosphotransferase; aph(3')-Ia; confers resistance to kanamycin in bacteria or G418 (Geneticin®) in eukaryotes
   2835..3423    +  rep_origin     ori: high-copy-number ColE1/pMB1/pBR322/pUC origin of replication
   3606..3698    +  CDS            lacI (fragment): lac repressor; lacI; The lac repressor binds to the lac operator to inhibit transcription in E. coli. This inhibition can be relieved by adding lactose or isopropyl-β-D-thiogalactopyranoside (IPTG).
   3753..3780    -  terminator     rrnB T2 terminator: transcription terminator T2 from the E. coli rrnB gene
   3912..3955    +  terminator     rrnB T1 terminator: Escherichia coli rrnB; transcription terminator T1 from the E. coli rrnB gene
   4002..4038    -  CDS            lacZα (fragment): LacZα fragment of β-galactosidase; lacZ fragment
>Addgene plasmid #161100 | pDONR221-SLC16A1_STOP | addgene full sequence | sequence record 359436 | Addgene NGS Result
CAAATAATGATTTTATTTTGACTGATAGTGACCTGTTCGTTGCAACACATTGATGAGCAATGCTTTTTTA
TAATGCCAACTTTGTACAAAAAAGCAGGCTCCACCATGCCACCTGCAGTGGGAGGACCAGTGGGATATAC
CCCACCAGACGGAGGATGGGGATGGGCAGTGGTCATCGGCGCCTTCATCTCCATCGGCTTCTCTTACGCC
TTTCCCAAGAGCATCACAGTGTTCTTTAAGGAGATCGAGGGCATCTTTCACGCCACCACAAGCGAGGTGT
CCTGGATCAGCTCCATCATGCTGGCCGTGATGTATGGCGGCGGCCCCATCTCTAGCATCCTGGTGAATAA
GTACGGCTCCCGGATCGTGATGATCGTGGGAGGATGCCTGTCCGGATGTGGACTGATCGCCGCCTCTTTC
TGCAACACCGTGCAGCAGCTGTACGTGTGCATCGGCGTGATCGGAGGACTGGGACTGGCCTTCAACCTGA
ATCCTGCCCTGACAATGATCGGCAAGTACTTTTATAAGCGGAGACCACTGGCAAACGGACTGGCAATGGC
AGGAAGCCCCGTGTTTCTGTGCACCCTGGCCCCTCTGAATCAGGTGTTCTTTGGCATCTTCGGCTGGAGG
GGCTCCTTTCTGATCCTGGGCGGCCTGCTGCTGAATTGCTGCGTGGCAGGCGCCCTGATGAGGCCTATCG
GACCCAAGCCTACAAAGGCCGGCAAGGATAAGTCTAAGGCCAGCCTGGAGAAGGCCGGCAAGTCTGGCGT
GAAGAAGGACCTGCACGATGCAAACACCGACCTGATCGGCCGGCACCCAAAGCAGGAGAAGAGATCCGTG
TTCCAGACAATCAATCAGTTTCTGGATCTGACCCTGTTCACACACAGGGGCTTTCTGCTGTATCTGTCCG
GCAACGTGATCATGTTCTTTGGCCTGTTCGCCCCTCTGGTGTTTCTGTCCTCTTATGGCAAGTCTCAGCA
CTACAGCTCCGAGAAGAGCGCCTTCCTGCTGTCCATCCTGGCCTTTGTGGACATGGTGGCAAGGCCAAGC
ATGGGACTGGTGGCCAACACCAAGCCAATCAGGCCCCGCATCCAGTACTTCTTTGCAGCAAGCGTGGTGG
CAAATGGCGTGTGCCACATGCTGGCACCACTGTCCACCACATATGTGGGCTTCTGCGTGTACGCCGGCTT
CTTTGGCTTCGCCTTTGGCTGGCTGTCTAGCGTGCTGTTCGAGACCCTGATGGATCTGGTGGGACCACAG
CGGTTTTCCTCTGCCGTGGGCCTGGTGACAATCGTGGAGTGCTGTCCTGTGCTGCTGGGACCTCCACTGC
TGGGCAGACTGAATGACATGTACGGCGATTACAAGTATACCTACTGGGCCTGTGGCGTGGTGCTGATCAT
CAGCGGCATCTATCTGTTCATCGGCATGGGCATCAACTACAGACTGCTGGCCAAGGAGCAGAAGGCCAAT
GAGCAGAAGAAGGAGTCTAAGGAGGAGGAGACAAGCATCGACGTGGCCGGCAAGCCAAACGAGGTGACCA
AGGCCGCCGAGTCTCCCGATCAGAAGGACACAGATGGCGGCCCTAAGGAGGAGGAGAGCCCAGTGTAAGA
CCCAGCTTTCTTGTACAAAGTTGGCATTATAAGAAAGCATTGCTTATCAATTTGTTGCAACGAACAGGTC
ACTATCAGTCAAAATAAAATCATTATTTGCCATCCAGCTGATATCCCCTATAGTGAGTCGTATTACATGG
TCATAGCTGTTTCCTGGCAGCTCTGGCCCGTGTCTCAAAATCTCTGATGTTACATTGCACAAGATAAAAA
TATATCATCATGAACAATAAAACTGTCTGCTTACATAAACAGTAATACAAGGGGTGTTATGAGCCATATT
CAACGGGAAACGTCGAGGCCGCGATTAAATTCCAACATGGATGCTGATTTATATGGGTATAAATGGGCTC
GCGATAATGTCGGGCAATCAGGTGCGACAATCTATCGCTTGTATGGGAAGCCCGATGCGCCAGAGTTGTT
TCTGAAACATGGCAAAGGTAGCGTTGCCAATGATGTTACAGATGAGATGGTCAGACTAAACTGGCTGACG
GAATTTATGCCTCTTCCGACCATCAAGCATTTTATCCGTACTCCTGATGATGCATGGTTACTCACCACTG
CGATCCCCGGAAAAACAGCATTCCAGGTATTAGAAGAATATCCTGATTCAGGTGAAAATATTGTTGATGC
GCTGGCAGTGTTCCTGCGCCGGTTGCATTCGATTCCTGTTTGTAATTGTCCTTTTAACAGCGATCGCGTA
TTTCGTCTCGCTCAGGCGCAATCACGAATGAATAACGGTTTGGTTGATGCGAGTGATTTTGATGACGAGC
GTAATGGCTGGCCTGTTGAACAAGTCTGGAAAGAAATGCATAAACTTTTGCCATTCTCACCGGATTCAGT
CGTCACTCATGGTGATTTCTCACTTGATAACCTTATTTTTGACGAGGGGAAATTAATAGGTTGTATTGAT
GTTGGACGAGTCGGAATCGCAGACCGATACCAGGATCTTGCCATCCTATGGAACTGCCTCGGTGAGTTTT
CTCCTTCATTACAGAAACGGCTTTTTCAAAAATATGGTATTGATAATCCTGATATGAATAAATTGCAGTT
TCATTTGATGCTCGATGAGTTTTTCTAATCAGAATTGGTTAATTGGTTGTAACACTGGCAGAGCATTACG
CTGACTTGACGGGACGGCGCAAGCTCATGACCAAAATCCCTTAACGTGAGTTACGCGTCGTTCCACTGAG
CGTCAGACCCCGTAGAAAAGATCAAAGGATCTTCTTGAGATCCTTTTTTTCTGCGCGTAATCTGCTGCTT
GCAAACAAAAAAACCACCGCTACCAGCGGTGGTTTGTTTGCCGGATCAAGAGCTACCAACTCTTTTTCCG
AAGGTAACTGGCTTCAGCAGAGCGCAGATACCAAATACTGTTCTTCTAGTGTAGCCGTAGTTAGGCCACC
ACTTCAAGAACTCTGTAGCACCGCCTACATACCTCGCTCTGCTAATCCTGTTACCAGTGGCTGCTGCCAG
TGGCGATAAGTCGTGTCTTACCGGGTTGGACTCAAGACGATAGTTACCGGATAAGGCGCAGCGGTCGGGC
TGAACGGGGGGTTCGTGCACACAGCCCAGCTTGGAGCGAACGACCTACACCGAACTGAGATACCTACAGC
GTGAGCTATGAGAAAGCGCCACGCTTCCCGAAGGGAGAAAGGCGGACAGGTATCCGGTAAGCGGCAGGGT
CGGAACAGGAGAGCGCACGAGGGAGCTTCCAGGGGGAAACGCCTGGTATCTTTATAGTCCTGTCGGGTTT
CGCCACCTCTGACTTGAGCGTCGATTTTTGTGATGCTCGTCAGGGGGGCGGAGCCTATGGAAAAACGCCA
GCAACGCGGCCTTTTTACGGTTCCTGGCCTTTTGCTGGCCTTTTGCTCACATGTTCTTTCCTGCGTTATC
CCCTGATTCTGTGGATAACCGTATTACCGCCTTTGAGTGAGCTGATACCGCTCGCCGCAGCCGAACGACC
GAGCGCAGCGAGTCAGTGAGCGAGGAAGCGGAAGAGCGCCCAATACGCAAACCGCCTCTCCCCGCGCGTT
GGCCGATTCATTAATGCAGCTGGCACGACAGGTTTCCCGACTGGAAAGCGGGCAGTGAGCGCAACGCAAT
TAATACGCGTACCGCTAGCCAGGAAGAGTTTGTAGAAACGCAAAAAGGCCATCCGTCAGGATGGCCTTCT
GCTTAGTTTGATGCCTGGCAGTTTATGGCGGGCGTCCTGCCCGCCACCCTCCGGGCCGTTGCTTCACAAC
GTTCAAATCCGCTCCCGGCGGATTTGTCCTACTCAGGAGAGCGTTCACCGACAAACAACAGATAAAACGA
AAGGCCCAGTCTTCCGACTGAGCCTTTCGTTTTATTTGATGCCTGGCAGTTCCCTACTCTCGCGTTAACG
CTAGCATGGATGTTTTCCCAGTCACGACGTTGTAAAACGACGGCCAGTCTTAAGCTCGGGCCC
