>Addgene plasmid #161100 | pDONR221-SLC16A1_STOP | depositor partial sequence | sequence record 312135 | Codon-optimized ORF of SLC16A1
ATGCCACCTGCAGTGGGAGGACCAGTGGGATATACCCCACCAGACGGAGGATGGGGATGGGCAGTGGTCA
TCGGCGCCTTCATCTCCATCGGCTTCTCTTACGCCTTTCCCAAGAGCATCACAGTGTTCTTTAAGGAGAT
CGAGGGCATCTTTCACGCCACCACAAGCGAGGTGTCCTGGATCAGCTCCATCATGCTGGCCGTGATGTAT
GGCGGCGGCCCCATCTCTAGCATCCTGGTGAATAAGTACGGCTCCCGGATCGTGATGATCGTGGGAGGAT
GCCTGTCCGGATGTGGACTGATCGCCGCCTCTTTCTGCAACACCGTGCAGCAGCTGTACGTGTGCATCGG
CGTGATCGGAGGACTGGGACTGGCCTTCAACCTGAATCCTGCCCTGACAATGATCGGCAAGTACTTTTAT
AAGCGGAGACCACTGGCAAACGGACTGGCAATGGCAGGAAGCCCCGTGTTTCTGTGCACCCTGGCCCCTC
TGAATCAGGTGTTCTTTGGCATCTTCGGCTGGAGGGGCTCCTTTCTGATCCTGGGCGGCCTGCTGCTGAA
TTGCTGCGTGGCAGGCGCCCTGATGAGGCCTATCGGACCCAAGCCTACAAAGGCCGGCAAGGATAAGTCT
AAGGCCAGCCTGGAGAAGGCCGGCAAGTCTGGCGTGAAGAAGGACCTGCACGATGCAAACACCGACCTGA
TCGGCCGGCACCCAAAGCAGGAGAAGAGATCCGTGTTCCAGACAATCAATCAGTTTCTGGATCTGACCCT
GTTCACACACAGGGGCTTTCTGCTGTATCTGTCCGGCAACGTGATCATGTTCTTTGGCCTGTTCGCCCCT
CTGGTGTTTCTGTCCTCTTATGGCAAGTCTCAGCACTACAGCTCCGAGAAGAGCGCCTTCCTGCTGTCCA
TCCTGGCCTTTGTGGACATGGTGGCAAGGCCAAGCATGGGACTGGTGGCCAACACCAAGCCAATCAGGCC
CCGCATCCAGTACTTCTTTGCAGCAAGCGTGGTGGCAAATGGCGTGTGCCACATGCTGGCACCACTGTCC
ACCACATATGTGGGCTTCTGCGTGTACGCCGGCTTCTTTGGCTTCGCCTTTGGCTGGCTGTCTAGCGTGC
TGTTCGAGACCCTGATGGATCTGGTGGGACCACAGCGGTTTTCCTCTGCCGTGGGCCTGGTGACAATCGT
GGAGTGCTGTCCTGTGCTGCTGGGACCTCCACTGCTGGGCAGACTGAATGACATGTACGGCGATTACAAG
TATACCTACTGGGCCTGTGGCGTGGTGCTGATCATCAGCGGCATCTATCTGTTCATCGGCATGGGCATCA
ACTACAGACTGCTGGCCAAGGAGCAGAAGGCCAATGAGCAGAAGAAGGAGTCTAAGGAGGAGGAGACAAG
CATCGACGTGGCCGGCAAGCCAAACGAGGTGACCAAGGCCGCCGAGTCTCCCGATCAGAAGGACACAGAT
GGCGGCCCTAAGGAGGAGGAGAGCCCAGTGTAA
